Addgene plasmid #19531: pcDNA5/FRT/TO V5 DNAJB8
Depositing lab: Harm Kampinga. Depositing organization: University Medical Center Groningen. Publication: Computational analysis of the human HSPH/HSPA/DNAJ family and cloning of a human HSPH/HSPA/DNAJ expression library. Hageman J, Kampinga HH. Cell Stress Chaperones. 2009 Jan;14(1):1-21. doi: 10.1007/s12192-008-0060-2. Epub 2008 Aug 7. PubMed 18686016.
Backbone
  Vector backbone: pcDNA5/FRT/TO
  Backbone manufacturer: Invitrogen
  Backbone size w/o insert (bp): 5137
  Vector type: Mammalian Expression
  Selectable markers: Hygromycin
Growth in bacteria
  Bacterial resistance: Ampicillin, 100 μg/mL
  Growth temperature: 37°C
  Growth strain: DH5alpha
  Copy number: High Copy
Gene/Insert
  Gene/Insert name: DnaJ (Hsp40) homolog, subfamily B, member 8 (alt names: DNAJB8; DJ6; MGC33884)
  Species: H. sapiens (human)
  Insert size (bp): 752
  Entrez Gene: DNAJB8 (a.k.a. CT156, DJ6)
  Tag / fusion protein: V5 (N terminal on backbone)
  Cloning method: Restriction Enzyme; 5′ cloning site BamHI (not destroyed); 3′ cloning site NotI (not destroyed)
  Sequencing primers: 5′ LNCX; 3′ BGH-rev
Terms and licenses: Academic/Nonprofit Terms; Industry Terms: Not Available to Industry
Depositor comments: Part of the HSP40 gene family Disclaimer: For cloning the various HSP genes, the Stratagene reference RNA for cDNA synthesis was used and genes were amplified from this mixture that originates from 10 different cell lines from different somatic origin and ultimately coming from 10 different individuals. This strategy was used to maximize the chance for the presence of individual HSP transcripts. Users must be aware that this mixture thus represents 20 complete haploid genomes, meaning that for each individual gene there might be polymorphisms that could potentially have functional consequences. The library was sequence verified only for the presence of the correct gene.
How to cite: pcDNA5/FRT/TO V5 DNAJB8 was a gift from Harm Kampinga (Addgene plasmid # 19531 ; http://n2t.net/addgene:19531 ; RRID:Addgene_19531)
