[The description below was written by a language model from this plasmid's Addgene catalogue record and pLannotate feature annotations shown in this document.]
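Description:
pcDNA5/FRT/TO V5 DNAJB8 is a mammalian expression plasmid built on the Invitrogen pcDNA5/FRT/TO backbone. It carries the human DNAJB8 coding sequence, a member of the HSP40/DnaJ subfamily B of co-chaperones. It is propagated in E. coli as a high-copy plasmid through a ColE1/pUC-type origin and is selected with ampicillin via the β-lactamase gene. The annotated sequence record is 5,838 nt long.

The insert was cloned between BamHI and NotI, downstream of and in frame with a backbone-encoded N-terminal V5 epitope tag, so the protein can be detected or immunoprecipitated with anti-V5 reagents. Transcription is driven by the CMV immediate-early enhancer and promoter and terminated by the bGH polyadenylation signal. Two short tet operator matches follow the promoter (annotated as PLtetO-1 fragments). This is the "TO" arrangement, in which Tet repressor in the host cell silences expression until tetracycline or doxycycline is added.

Downstream lies an FRT site directly in front of a hygromycin resistance coding sequence with an SV40 poly(A) signal, and no promoter is annotated ahead of it. In this backbone design, FLP-mediated recombination into a genomic FRT site in a suitable host line is meant to place that gene under a resident promoter. Hygromycin selection then recovers isogenic, single-copy stable integrants. The plasmid can also be used for transient transfection.

The construct belongs to a human HSPH/HSPA/DNAJ chaperone expression library. The depositor notes that the genes were amplified from a pooled reference RNA derived from ten cell lines and were sequence-verified only for gene identity. Polymorphisms with possible functional effects therefore cannot be excluded.
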