Features (pLannotate 1.2.2; 22 found; start..end, strand, type, name):
     28..80      -  misc_feature   bom (fragment): basis of mobility region from pBR322
    235..614     +  enhancer       CMV enhancer: human cytomegalovirus immediate early enhancer
    615..818     +  promoter       CMV promoter: human cytomegalovirus (CMV) immediate early promoter
    820..839     +  promoter       PLtetO-1 promoter (fragment): modified phage lambda PL promoter with tet operator sites (Lutz and Bujard, 1997)
    841..860     +  promoter       PLtetO-1 promoter (fragment): modified phage lambda PL promoter with tet operator sites (Lutz and Bujard, 1997)
    868..901     +  promoter       TRE3GV promoter (fragment): 3rd-generation Tet-responsive promoter that can be activated by binding of Tet-On® 3G, optimized for retroviral and lentiviral vectors
    996..1037    +  CDS            V5 tag: epitope tag from simian virus 5
   1047..1742    +  CDS            DNAJB8: DNJB8_HUMAN - Experimental evidence at protein level: Swiss-Prot protein existence level 1. Efficient suppressor of aggregation and toxicity of disease- associated polyglutamine proteins. From Homo sapiens (Human).
   1796..2020    +  polyA_signal   bGH poly(A) signal: bovine growth hormone polyadenylation signal
   2024..2045    +  promoter       SV40 promoter (fragment): SV40 enhancer and early promoter
   2066..2299    +  rep_origin     f1 ori (fragment) (sequence partly withheld): f1 bacteriophage origin of replication; arrow indicates direction of (+) strand synthesis
   2304..2351    +  protein_bind   FRT: FLP-mediated recombination occurs in the 8-bp core sequence TCTAGAAA (Turan and Bode, 2011). FLP recombinase from the Saccharomyces cerevisiae 2μ plasmid
   2359..3381    +  CDS            HygR: aminoglycoside phosphotransferase from E. coli; aph(4)-Ia; confers resistance to hygromycin
   3391..3516    +  CDS            ble (fragment): BLE_KLEPN - Experimental evidence at protein level: Swiss-Prot protein existence level 1. Binding protein with a strong affinity to the bleomycin family of antibiotics. Binds to CL990; an antimitotic-antibiotic compound. From Klebsiella pneumoniae.
   3511..3632    +  polyA_signal   SV40 poly(A) signal: SV40 polyadenylation signal
   3705..3721    -  protein_bind   lac operator: The lac repressor binds to the lac operator to inhibit transcription in E. coli. This inhibition can be relieved by adding lactose or isopropyl-β-D-thiogalactopyranoside (IPTG). lac repressor encoded by lacI
   3729..3759    -  promoter       lac promoter: promoter for the E. coli lac operon
   3774..3795    -  protein_bind   CAP binding site: CAP binding activates transcription in the presence of cAMP. E. coli catabolite activator protein
   3808..3900    -  CDS            lacI (fragment): lac repressor; lacI; The lac repressor binds to the lac operator to inhibit transcription in E. coli. This inhibition can be relieved by adding lactose or isopropyl-β-D-thiogalactopyranoside (IPTG).
   4083..4671    -  rep_origin     ori: high-copy-number ColE1/pMB1/pBR322/pUC origin of replication
   4842..5702    -  CDS            AmpR: β-lactamase; bla; confers resistance to ampicillin, carbenicillin, and related antibiotics
   5703..5807    -  promoter       AmpR promoter: bla
>Addgene plasmid #19531 | pcDNA5/FRT/TO V5 DNAJB8 | depositor full sequence | sequence record 9167 | Author sequence
GACGGATCGGGAGATCTCCCGATCCCCTATGGTGCACTCTCAGTACAATCTGCTCTGATGCCGCATAGTT
AAGCCAGTATCTGCTCCCTGCTTGTGTGTTGGAGGTCGCTGAGTAGTGCGCGAGCAAAATTTAAGCTACA
ACAAGGCAAGGCTTGACCGACAATTGCATGAAGAATCTGCTTAGGGTTAGGCGTTTTGCGCTGCTTCGCG
ATGTACGGGCCAGATATACGCGTTGACATTGATTATTGACTAGTTATTAATAGTAATCAATTACGGGGTC
ATTAGTTCATAGCCCATATATGGAGTTCCGCGTTACATAACTTACGGTAAATGGCCCGCCTGGCTGACCG
CCCAACGACCCCCGCCCATTGACGTCAATAATGACGTATGTTCCCATAGTAACGCCAATAGGGACTTTCC
ATTGACGTCAATGGGTGGAGTATTTACGGTAAACTGCCCACTTGGCAGTACATCAAGTGTATCATATGCC
AAGTACGCCCCCTATTGACGTCAATGACGGTAAATGGCCCGCCTGGCATTATGCCCAGTACATGACCTTA
TGGGACTTTCCTACTTGGCAGTACATCTACGTATTAGTCATCGCTATTACCATGGTGATGCGGTTTTGGC
AGTACATCAATGGGCGTGGATAGCGGTTTGACTCACGGGGATTTCCAAGTCTCCACCCCATTGACGTCAA
TGGGAGTTTGTTTTGGCACCAAAATCAACGGGACTTTCCAAAATGTCGTAACAACTCCGCCCCATTGACG
CAAATGGGCGGTAGGCGTGTACGGTGGGAGGTCTATATAAGCAGAGCTCTCCCTATCAGTGATAGAGATC
TCCCTATCAGTGATAGAGATCGTCGACGAGCTCGTTTAGTGAACCGTCAGATCGCCTGGAGACGCCATCC
ACGCTGTTTTGACCTCCATAGAAGACACCGGGACCGATCCAGCCTCCGGACTCTAGCGTTTAAACTTAAG
CTTGAATTCACCATGGGTAAGCCTATCCCTAACCCTCTCCTCGGTCTCGATTCTACGGGATCCACCATGG
CTAACTACTACGAAGTGCTGGGCGTGCAGGCCAGCGCTTCCCCGGAGGACATCAAGAAAGCCTACCGCAA
GCTGGCCCTTCGTTGGCACCCCGACAAGAACCCTGACAATAAGGAGGAGGCGGAGAAGAAGTTCAAGCTG
GTGTCTGAGGCCTATGAGGTTCTGTCTGACTCCAAGAAACGCTCCCTGTATGACCGTGCTGGCTGTGACA
GCTGGCGGGCTGGTGGCGGGGCCAGCACGCCCTACCACAGCCCCTTCGACACCGGCTACACCTTCCGTAA
CCCTGAGGACATCTTCCGGGAGTTTTTCGGTGGCCTGGACCCTTTCTCCTTTGAGTTCTGGGACAGCCCA
TTCAATAGTGACCGTGGTGGCCGGGGCCATGGCCTGAGGGGGGCCTTCTCGGCAGGCTTTGGAGAATTTC
CGGCCTTCATGGAGGCCTTCTCATCCTTCAACATGCTGGGCTGCAGCGGGGGCAGCCACACCACCTTCTC
ATCCACCTCCTTCGGGGGCTCCAGTTCTGGCAGCTCGGGGTTCAAGTCGGTGATGTCGTCCACCGAGATG
ATCAATGGCCACAAGGTCACCACCAAGCGCATCGTGGAGAACGGGCAGGAGCGCGTGGAGGTGGAGGAAG
ACGGGCAGCTCAAGTCGGTGACTGTGAACGGCAAGGAGCAGCTCAAATGGATGGACAGCAAGTAGGCGGC
CGCTCGAGTCTAGAGGGCCCGTTTAAACCCGCTGATCAGCCTCGACTGTGCCTTCTAGTTGCCAGCCATC
TGTTGTTTGCCCCTCCCCCGTGCCTTCCTTGACCCTGGAAGGTGCCACTCCCACTGTCCTTTCCTAATAA
AATGAGGAAATTGCATCGCATTGTCTGAGTAGGTGTCATTCTATTCTGGGGGGTGGGGTGGGGCAGGACA
GCAAGGGGGAGGATTGGGAAGACAATAGCAGGCATGCTGGGGATGCGGTGGGCTCTATGGCTTCTGAGGC
GGAAAGAACCAGCTGGGGCTCTAGGGGGTATCCCC
[124 nt withheld, positions 2066-2189]
C
[91 nt withheld, positions 2191-2281]
AGGGTGATGGTTCACGTACCTAGAAGTTCCTATTCCGAAGTTCCTATTCTCTAGAAAGTATAGGAACTTC
CTTGGCCAAAAAGCCTGAACTCACCGCGACGTCTGTCGAGAAGTTTCTGATCGAAAAGTTCGACAGCGTC
TCCGACCTGATGCAGCTCTCGGAGGGCGAAGAATCTCGTGCTTTCAGCTTCGATGTAGGAGGGCGTGGAT
ATGTCCTGCGGGTAAATAGCTGCGCCGATGGTTTCTACAAAGATCGTTATGTTTATCGGCACTTTGCATC
GGCCGCGCTCCCGATTCCGGAAGTGCTTGACATTGGGGAATTCAGCGAGAGCCTGACCTATTGCATCTCC
CGCCGTGCACAGGGTGTCACGTTGCAAGACCTGCCTGAAACCGAACTGCCCGCTGTTCTGCAGCCGGTCG
CGGAGGCCATGGATGCGATCGCTGCGGCCGATCTTAGCCAGACGAGCGGGTTCGGCCCATTCGGACCGCA
AGGAATCGGTCAATACACTACATGGCGTGATTTCATATGCGCGATTGCTGATCCCCATGTGTATCACTGG
CAAACTGTGATGGACGACACCGTCAGTGCGTCCGTCGCGCAGGCTCTCGATGAGCTGATGCTTTGGGCCG
AGGACTGCCCCGAAGTCCGGCACCTCGTGCACGCGGATTTCGGCTCCAACAATGTCCTGACGGACAATGG
CCGCATAACAGCGGTCATTGACTGGAGCGAGGCGATGTTCGGGGATTCCCAATACGAGGTCGCCAACATC
TTCTTCTGGAGGCCGTGGTTGGCTTGTATGGAGCAGCAGACGCGCTACTTCGAGCGGAGGCATCCGGAGC
TTGCAGGATCGCCGCGGCTCCGGGCGTATATGCTCCGCATTGGTCTTGACCAACTCTATCAGAGCTTGGT
TGACGGCAATTTCGATGATGCAGCTTGGGCGCAGGGTCGATGCGACGCAATCGTCCGATCCGGAGCCGGG
ACTGTCGGGCGTACACAAATCGCCCGCAGAAGCGCGGCCGTCTGGACCGATGGCTGTGTAGAAGTACTCG
CCGATAGTGGAAACCGACGCCCCAGCACTCGTCCGAGGGCAAAGGAATAGCACGTACTACGAGATTTCGA
TTCCACCGCCGCCTTCTATGAAAGGTTGGGCTTCGGAATCGTTTTCCGGGACGCCGGCTGGATGATCCTC
CAGCGCGGGGATCTCATGCTGGAGTTCTTCGCCCACCCCAACTTGTTTATTGCAGCTTATAATGGTTACA
AATAAAGCAATAGCATCACAAATTTCACAAATAAAGCATTTTTTTCACTGCATTCTAGTTGTGGTTTGTC
CAAACTCATCAATGTATCTTATCATGTCTGTATACCGTCGACCTCTAGCTAGAGCTTGGCGTAATCATGG
TCATAGCTGTTTCCTGTGTGAAATTGTTATCCGCTCACAATTCCACACAACATACGAGCCGGAAGCATAA
AGTGTAAAGCCTGGGGTGCCTAATGAGTGAGCTAACTCACATTAATTGCGTTGCGCTCACTGCCCGCTTT
CCAGTCGGGAAACCTGTCGTGCCAGCTGCATTAATGAATCGGCCAACGCGCGGGGAGAGGCGGTTTGCGT
ATTGGGCGCTCTTCCGCTTCCTCGCTCACTGACTCGCTGCGCTCGGTCGTTCGGCTGCGGCGAGCGGTAT
CAGCTCACTCAAAGGCGGTAATACGGTTATCCACAGAATCAGGGGATAACGCAGGAAAGAACATGTGAGC
AAAAGGCCAGCAAAAGGCCAGGAACCGTAAAAAGGCCGCGTTGCTGGCGTTTTTCCATAGGCTCCGCCCC
CCTGACGAGCATCACAAAAATCGACGCTCAAGTCAGAGGTGGCGAAACCCGACAGGACTATAAAGATACC
AGGCGTTTCCCCCTGGAAGCTCCCTCGTGCGCTCTCCTGTTCCGACCCTGCCGCTTACCGGATACCTGTC
CGCCTTTCTCCCTTCGGGAAGCGTGGCGCTTTCTCATAGCTCACGCTGTAGGTATCTCAGTTCGGTGTAG
GTCGTTCGCTCCAAGCTGGGCTGTGTGCACGAACCCCCCGTTCAGCCCGACCGCTGCGCCTTATCCGGTA
ACTATCGTCTTGAGTCCAACCCGGTAAGACACGACTTATCGCCACTGGCAGCAGCCACTGGTAACAGGAT
TAGCAGAGCGAGGTATGTAGGCGGTGCTACAGAGTTCTTGAAGTGGTGGCCTAACTACGGCTACACTAGA
AGAACAGTATTTGGTATCTGCGCTCTGCTGAAGCCAGTTACCTTCGGAAAAAGAGTTGGTAGCTCTTGAT
CCGGCAAACAAACCACCGCTGGTAGCGGTGGTTTTTTTGTTTGCAAGCAGCAGATTACGCGCAGAAAAAA
AGGATCTCAAGAAGATCCTTTGATCTTTTCTACGGGGTCTGACGCTCAGTGGAACGAAAACTCACGTTAA
GGGATTTTGGTCATGAGATTATCAAAAAGGATCTTCACCTAGATCCTTTTAAATTAAAAATGAAGTTTTA
AATCAATCTAAAGTATATATGAGTAAACTTGGTCTGACAGTTACCAATGCTTAATCAGTGAGGCACCTAT
CTCAGCGATCTGTCTATTTCGTTCATCCATAGTTGCCTGACTCCCCGTCGTGTAGATAACTACGATACGG
GAGGGCTTACCATCTGGCCCCAGTGCTGCAATGATACCGCGAGACCCACGCTCACCGGCTCCAGATTTAT
CAGCAATAAACCAGCCAGCCGGAAGGGCCGAGCGCAGAAGTGGTCCTGCAACTTTATCCGCCTCCATCCA
GTCTATTAATTGTTGCCGGGAAGCTAGAGTAAGTAGTTCGCCAGTTAATAGTTTGCGCAACGTTGTTGCC
ATTGCTACAGGCATCGTGGTGTCACGCTCGTCGTTTGGTATGGCTTCATTCAGCTCCGGTTCCCAACGAT
CAAGGCGAGTTACATGATCCCCCATGTTGTGCAAAAAAGCGGTTAGCTCCTTCGGTCCTCCGATCGTTGT
CAGAAGTAAGTTGGCCGCAGTGTTATCACTCATGGTTATGGCAGCACTGCATAATTCTCTTACTGTCATG
CCATCCGTAAGATGCTTTTCTGTGACTGGTGAGTACTCAACCAAGTCATTCTGAGAATAGTGTATGCGGC
GACCGAGTTGCTCTTGCCCGGCGTCAATACGGGATAATACCGCGCCACATAGCAGAACTTTAAAAGTGCT
CATCATTGGAAAACGTTCTTCGGGGCGAAAACTCTCAAGGATCTTACCGCTGTTGAGATCCAGTTCGATG
TAACCCACTCGTGCACCCAACTGATCTTCAGCATCTTTTACTTTCACCAGCGTTTCTGGGTGAGCAAAAA
CAGGAAGGCAAAATGCCGCAAAAAAGGGAATAAGGGCGACACGGAAATGTTGAATACTCATACTCTTCCT
TTTTCAATATTATTGAAGCATTTATCAGGGTTATTGTCTCATGAGCGGATACATATTTGAATGTATTTAG
AAAAATAAACAAATAGGGGTTCCGCGCACATTTCCCCGAAAAGTGCCACCTGACGTC
