>Addgene plasmid #19531 | pcDNA5/FRT/TO V5 DNAJB8 | addgene partial sequence | sequence record 25308 | 19531 with LNCX
NNNNNNNNNNNNNNCTGTTTTGACCTCCATAGAAGANACCGGGACCGATCCAGCCTCCGGACTCTAGCGT
TTAAACTTAAGCTTGAATTCACCATGGGTAAGCCTATCCCTAACCCTCTCCTCGGTCTCGATTCTACGGG
ATCCACCATGGCTAACTACTACGAAGTGCTGGGCGTGCAGGCCAGCGCTTCCCCGGAGGACATCAAGAAA
GCCTACCGCAAGCTGGCCCTTCGTTGGCACCCCGACAAGAACCCTGACAATAAGGAGGAGGCGGAGAAGA
AGTTCAAGCTGGTGTCTGAGGCCTATGAGGTTCTGTCTGACTCCAAGAAACGCTCCCTGTATGACCGTGC
TGGCTGTGACAGCTGGCGGGCTGGTGGCGGGGCCAGCACGCCCTACCACAGCCCCTTCGACACCGGCTAC
ACCTTCCGTAACCCTGAGGACATCTTCCGGGAGTTTTTCGGTGGCCTGGACCCTTTCTCCTTTGAGTTCT
GGGACAGCCCATTCAATAGTGACCGTGGTGGCCGGGGCCATGGCCTGAGGGGGGCCTTCTCGGCAGGCTT
TGGAGAATTTCCGGCCTTCATGGAGGCCTTCTCATCCTTCAACATGCTGGGCTGCAGCGGGGGCAGCCAC
ACCACCTTCTCATCCACCTCCTTCGGGGGCTCCAGTTCTGGCAGCTCGGGGTTCAAGTNNNNNNNNNCNN
CNNNNNNNATGANTCAATGGCCACAANGTCACCACCAAGCGCATCGTGNA
